>Addgene plasmid #99768 | DZIP/iguana | addgene full sequence | sequence record 194134 | Addgene NGS Result
CAAAAAACCCCTCAAGACCCGTTTAGAGGCCCCAAGGGGTTATGCTAGGCGCGCCGGATCCTAATACGAC
TCACTATAGGGAGAATTAACCCTCACTAAAGGGAGACCTTATCACCGTTGTCCATATTGTGAGAAAGCAT
TTCTCAACGGGACATTTTTACAAGCTCATTTGGAGAAGAGACACGCTGATCGTTACATAAAAGACTGGTA
CATCAGTGAAAATCAACGTAGAAAAAGTCCCAAAAGAGAACACAGTGAAGAACACCCAGTTCATAATGAT
AAAACCTTGGAATTGATACTACAGAAATTGATGGAGCAAAGAAGTCAAAGTCCTAGACAACAAAGAAACA
ACGACGAAGACTTACGACGTCTTGCTAATGAATTTGACCAAGAGAGAAGAGAATGGCAACTTGCTATGAG
ACGAATGCAAAATGAAATAGAAGATTTAAAAAACCAACTTAATCAAGCAAATCAGAAACCTCGTTCATAT
TTGAAAAATTTGGAGGATGACAAGGTCACTTCTATAGTGTCACCTAAATCTCCCTATAGTGAGTCGTATT
AGGATCCGGCGCGCCTAGCATAACCCCTTGGGGCCTCTAAACGGGTCTTGAGGGGTTTTTTGACGCGTGC
TTCCTCGCTCACTGACTCGCTGCGCTCGGTCGTTCGGCTGCGGCGAGCGGTATCAGCTCACTCAAAGGCG
GTAATACGGTTATCCACAGAATCAGGGGATAACGCAGGAAAGAACATGTGAGCAAAAGGCCAGCAAAAGG
CCAGGAACCGTAAAAAGGCCGCGTTGCTGGCGTTTTTCCATAGGCTCCGCCCCCCTGACGAGCATCACAA
AAATCGACGCTCAAGTCAGAGGTGGCGAAACCCGACAGGACTATAAAGATACCAGGCGTTTCCCCCTGGA
AGCTCCCTCGTGCGCTCTCCTGTTCCGACCCTGCCGCTTACCGGATACCTGTCCGCCTTTCTCCCTTCGG
GAAGCGTGGCGCTTTCTCATAGCTCACGCTGTAGGTATCTCAGTTCGGTGTAGGTCGTTCGCTCCAAGCT
GGGCTGTGTGCACGAACCCCCCGTTCAGCCCGACCGCTGCGCCTTATCCGGTAACTATCGTCTTGAGTCC
AACCCGGTAAGACACGACTTATCGCCACTGGCAGCAGCCACTGGTAACAGGATTAGCAGAGCGAGGTATG
TAGGCGGTGCTACAGAGTTCTTGAAGTGGTGGCCTAACTACGGCTACACTAGAAGAACAGTATTTGGTAT
CTGCGCTCTGCTGAAGCCAGTTACCTTCGGAAAAAGAGTTGGTAGCTCTTGATCCGGCAAACAAACCACC
GCTGGTAGCGGTGGTTTTTTTGTTTGCAAGCAGCAGATTACGCGCAGAAAAAAAGGATCTCAAGAAGATC
CTTTGATCTTTTCTACGGGGTCTGACGCTCAGTGGAACGAAAACTCACGTTAAGGGATTTTGGTCATGAG
ATTATCAAAAAGGATCTTCACCTAGATCCTTTTAAATTAAAAATGAAGTTTTAAATCAATCTAAAGTATA
TATGAGTAAACTTGGTCTGACAGTTACCAATGCTTAATCAGTGAGGCACCTATCTCAGCGATCTGTCTAT
TTCGTTCATCCATAGTTGCCTGGCTCCCCGTCGTGTAGATAACTACGATACGGGAGGGCTTACCATCTGG
CCCCAGTGCTGCAATGATACCGCGAGACCCACGCTCACCGGCTCCAGATTTATCAGCAATAAACCAGCCA
GCCGGAAGGGCCGAGCGCAGAAGTGGTCCTGCAACTTTATCCGCCTCCATCCAGTCTATTAATTGTTGCC
GGGAAGCTAGAGTAAGTAGTTCGCCAGTTAATAGTTTGCGCAACGTTGTTGCCATTGCTACAGGCATCGT
GGTGTCACGCTCGTCGTTTGGTATGGCTTCATTCAGCTCCGGTTCCCAACGATCAAGGCGAGTTACATGA
TCCCCCATGTTGTGCAAAAAAGCGGTTAGCTCCTTCGGTCCTCCGATCGTTGTCAGAAGTAAGTTGGCCG
CAGTGTTATCACTCATGGTTATGGCAGCACTGCATAATTCTCTTACTGTCATGCCATCCGTAAGATGCTT
TTCTGTGACTGGTGAGTACTCAACCAAGTCATTCTGAGAATAGTGTATGCGGCGACCGAGTTGCTCTTGC
CCGGCGTCAATACGGGATAATACCGCGCCACATAGCAGAACTTTAAAAGTGCTCATCATTGGAAAACGTT
CTTCGGGGCGAAAACTCTCAAGGATCTTACCGCTGTTGAGATCCAGTTCGATGTAACCCACTCGTGCACC
CAACTGATCTTCAGCATCTTTTACTTTCACCAGCGTTTCTGGGTGAGCAAAAACAGGAAGGCAAAATGCC
GCAAAAAAGGGAATAAGGGCGACACGGAAATGTTGAATACTCATACTCTTCCTTTTTCAATTCAGAAGAA
CTCGTCAAGAAGGCGATAGAAGGCGATGCGCTGCGAATCGGGAGCGGCGATACCGTAAAGCACGAGGAAG
CGGTCAGCCCATTCGCCGCCAAGCTCTTCAGCAATATCACGGGTAGCCAACGCTATGTCCTGATAGCGGT
CCGCCACACCCAGCCGGCCACAGTCGATGAATCCAGAAAAGCGGCCATTTTCCACCATGATATTCGGCAA
GCAGGCATCGCCATGGGTCACGACGAGATCCTCGCCGTCGGGCATGCGCGCCTTGAGCCTGGCGAACAGT
TCGGCTGGCGCGAGCCCCTGATGCTCTTCGTCCAGATCATCCTGATCGACAAGACCGGCTTCCATCCGAG
TACGTGCTCGCTCGATGCGATGTTTCGCTTGGTGGTCGAATGGGCAGGTAGCCGGATCAAGCGTATGCAG
CCGCCGCATTGCATCAGCCATGATGGATACTTTCTCGGCAGGAGCAAGGTGGGATGACAGGAGATCCTGC
CCCGGCACTTCGCCCAATAGCAGCCAGTCCCTTCCCGCTTCAGTGACAACGTCGAGCACAGCTGCGCAAG
GAACGCCCGTCGTGGCCAGCCACGATAGCCGCGCTGCCTCGTCCTGCAGTTCATTCAGGGCACCGGACAG
GTCGGTCTTGACAAAAAGAACCGGGCGCCCCTGCGCTGACAGCCGGAACACGGCGGCATCAGAGCAGCCG
ATTGTCTGTTGTGCCCAGTCATAGCCGAATAGCCTCTCCACCCAAGCGGCCGGAGAACCTGCGTGCAATC
CATCTTGTTCAATCATGCGAAACGATCCTCATCCTGTCTCTTGATCAGATCTTGATCCCCTGCGCCATCA
GATCATTGGCGGCAAGAAAGCCATCCAGTTTACTTTGCAGGGCTTCCCAACCTTACCAGAGGGCGCCCCA
GCTGGCAATTCCGGTTCGCTTGCTGTCCATAAAACCGCCCAGTCTAGCTATCGCCATGTAAGCCCACTGC
AAGCTACCTGCTTTCTCTTTGCGCTTGCGTTTTCCCTTGTCCAGATAGCCCAGTAGCTGACATTCATCCG
GGGTCAGCACCGTTTCTGCGGACTGGCTTTCTACGTGTTCCGCTTCCTTTAGCAGCCCTTGCGCCCTGAA
TTTTGTTAAAATTCGCGTTAAATTTTTGTTAAATCAGCTCATTTTTTAACCAATAGGCCGAAATCGACGC
GT
Features (pLannotate 1.2.2; 12 found; start..end, strand, type, name):
      1..48      -  terminator     T7 terminator: transcription terminator for bacteriophage T7 RNA polymerase
     62..80      +  promoter       T7 promoter: promoter for bacteriophage T7 RNA polymerase
     84..102     +  promoter       T3 promoter: promoter for bacteriophage T3 RNA polymerase
    521..539     -  promoter       SP6 promoter: promoter for bacteriophage SP6 RNA polymerase
    543..561     -  promoter       T7 promoter: promoter for bacteriophage T7 RNA polymerase
    575..622     +  terminator     T7 terminator: transcription terminator for bacteriophage T7 RNA polymerase
    805..1393    -  rep_origin     ori: high-copy-number ColE1/pMB1/pBR322/pUC origin of replication
   1564..2424    -  CDS            AmpR: β-lactamase; bla; confers resistance to ampicillin, carbenicillin, and related antibiotics
   2425..2441    -  promoter       AmpR promoter (fragment): bla
   2445..3236    -  CDS            neo: KKA2_KLEPN - Also known as kan, nptII. Experimental evidence at protein level: Swiss-Prot protein existence level 1. Resistance to kanamycin, neomycin, paromomycin, ribostamycin, butirosin and gentamicin B. From Klebsiella pneumoniae.
   3268..3567    -  CDS            tnpA (fragment): TN5P_ECOLX - Also known as tnp. Experimental evidence at protein level: Swiss-Prot protein existence level 1. Mediates transposition of transposon Tn5 by a 'cut and paste' mechanism. First, the monomeric transposase binds the 19 bp inverted DNA repeats flanking the transposon. Then, dimerization of the DNA- bound transposase creates a synaptic DNA complex. After nicking of the first DNA strand, excision of the transposon proceeds through a series of intermediates. The transposase then mediates the insertion of the transposon at a new site by strand transfer. The activity of the wild- type tran
   3570..3636    -  rep_origin     M13 ori (fragment): M13 bacteriophage origin of replication; arrow indicates direction of (+) strand synthesis
