[The description below was written by a language model from this plasmid's Addgene catalogue record and pLannotate feature annotations shown in this document.]
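Description:
DZIP/iguana is a small bacterial plasmid (about 3.6 kb) built on the pJC53.2 backbone and carrying a cDNA fragment of the DZIP/iguana gene from the planarian Schmidtea mediterranea. Although it is catalogued as a bacterial expression vector, the depositor comments make clear that it was made as an in vitro transcription template and may not suit overexpression work. Because the insert was amplified from cDNA, it may also differ from the reference sequence. The plasmid replicates in E. coli from a high-copy ColE1/pUC-type origin. Selection is listed as kanamycin, consistent with the annotated neo (nptII) gene. An intact β-lactamase (AmpR) coding sequence is also present, along with remnants of a Tn5 transposase gene and an M13 origin that appear to be backbone carry-over.

The working part of the construct is a symmetrical transcription cassette. On one side a T7 promoter followed by a T3 promoter points inward, and on the other side an SP6 promoter and a second T7 promoter point inward from the opposite strand. Outward-flanking T7 terminators sit beyond each promoter pair. The unannotated interval of roughly 400 bp between the T3 and SP6 promoters is presumably where the DZIP/iguana fragment lies, though the feature table does not label it and the cloning sites are not recorded. With this layout, T3 or SP6 polymerase can produce single-stranded transcripts of either orientation, such as riboprobes for in situ hybridization. The two convergent T7 promoters allow both strands to be transcribed to yield double-stranded RNA for RNA interference. The record itself states only in vitro transcription as the purpose, and the associated study concerns germ cell development in planarians.
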