Addgene plasmid #99768: DZIP/iguana
Purpose: Expresses S. meditearranea DZIP/iguana
Depositing lab: Phillip Newmark. Depositing organization: University of Illinois at Urbana-Champaign. Publication: A premeiotic function for boule in the planarian Schmidtea mediterranea. Iyer H, Issigonis M, Sharma PP, Extavour CG, Newmark PA. Proc Natl Acad Sci U S A. 2016 Jun 21;113(25):E3509-18. doi: 10.1073/pnas.1521341113. Epub 2016 Jun 2. PubMed 27330085.
Backbone
  Vector backbone: pJC53.2
  Vector type: Bacterial Expression
Growth in bacteria
  Bacterial resistance: Kanamycin, 50 μg/mL
  Growth temperature: 37°C
  Growth strain: DH5alpha
  Copy number: Unknown
Gene/Insert
  Gene/Insert name: DZIP/iguana
  Cloning method: Restriction Enzyme; 5′ cloning site unknown (unknown if destroyed); 3′ cloning site unknown (unknown if destroyed)
Terms and licenses: Academic/Nonprofit Terms; Industry Terms: Not Available to Industry
Depositor comments: Addgene Note: These plasmids were generated for in vitro transcription and may not be suitable for overexpression studies. The inserts were amplified from cDNA and may differ from NCBI reference sequences.
How to cite: DZIP/iguana was a gift from Phillip Newmark (Addgene plasmid # 99768 ; http://n2t.net/addgene:99768 ; RRID:Addgene_99768)
